Addgene plasmid #112345: pZNF639-donor
Purpose: CRISPR donor plasmid to tag human transcription factor ZNF639 with GFP
Depositing lab: Kevin White. Depositing organization: University of Chicago.
Backbone
  Vector backbone: pUC19
  Vector type: CRISPR
Growth in bacteria
  Bacterial resistance: Ampicillin, 100 μg/mL
  Growth temperature: 37°C
  Growth strain: DH5alpha
  Copy number: High Copy
Gene/Insert
  Gene/Insert name: ZNF639 homology arms flanking EGFP-IRES-Neo cassette
  Species: H. sapiens (human)
  Mutation: hg38:3:179333542:G>T,rs978050614
  Entrez Gene: ZNF639 (a.k.a. ZASC1, ANC-2H01, ANC_2H01, 6230400O18Rik)
  Cloning method: Gibson Cloning
  Sequencing primers: 5′ M13pUC-fwd; 3′ M13pUC-rev
Terms and licenses: Academic/Nonprofit Terms; Industry Terms: Not Available to Industry
Depositor comments: Cloning source: K562. Use with plasmid pZNF639.1.0-gDNA.
How to cite: pZNF639-donor was a gift from Kevin White (Addgene plasmid # 112345 ; http://n2t.net/addgene:112345 ; RRID:Addgene_112345)
