[The description below was written by a language model from this plasmid's Addgene catalogue record and pLannotate feature annotations shown in this document.]
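Description:
pZNF639-donor is a homology-directed repair donor plasmid built on the pUC19 backbone. It is used with CRISPR/Cas9 to knock a GFP tag into the endogenous human ZNF639 (ZASC1) locus, which encodes a zinc-finger transcription factor. It propagates in E. coli as a high-copy plasmid from the ColE1/pUC origin and is selected with ampicillin through the β-lactamase gene. Remnants of the pUC19 lac promoter/operator, lacZα and multiple cloning site flank the insert, which was assembled by Gibson cloning.

The payload is an EGFP-IRES-Neo cassette placed between ZNF639 homology arms amplified from K562 genomic DNA. In the feature table, the upstream arm appears as a roughly 1 kb stretch matching ZNF639 coding sequence, which is consistent with tagging at the C-terminal end of the protein. This is followed by a short linker region annotated with a fragment matching part of a composite tag that includes a TEV protease site (only a 21 nt match), an S-tag, and then EGFP. Downstream, an EMCV IRES drives translation of the Tn5 neomycin phosphotransferase from the same transcript. No separate mammalian promoter is annotated, so both the fusion protein and G418 resistance appear to depend on correct integration and transcription from the endogenous ZNF639 promoter, which would enrich for targeted cells. The region after NeoR is mostly unannotated and presumably holds the downstream homology arm. The short hit to C8orf44 there is probably an incidental similarity match.

The record notes a single-nucleotide variant in the arms relative to hg38, corresponding to a catalogued SNP. The donor is meant to be used with its companion guide RNA plasmid, pZNF639.1.0-gDNA. The resulting GFP-tagged lines should allow detection, localisation or pull-down of ZNF639 at endogenous expression levels, although the record does not name specific downstream assays.
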