Features (pLannotate 1.2.2; 18 found; start..end, strand, type, name):
      1..21      +  misc_feature   MCS (fragment): pUC18/19 multiple cloning site
     58..74      -  protein_bind   lac operator: The lac repressor binds to the lac operator to inhibit transcription in E. coli. This inhibition can be relieved by adding lactose or isopropyl-β-D-thiogalactopyranoside (IPTG). lac repressor encoded by lacI
     82..112     -  promoter       lac promoter: promoter for the E. coli lac operon
    127..148     -  protein_bind   CAP binding site: CAP binding activates transcription in the presence of cAMP. E. coli catabolite activator protein
    161..253     -  CDS            lacI (fragment): lac repressor; lacI; The lac repressor binds to the lac operator to inhibit transcription in E. coli. This inhibition can be relieved by adding lactose or isopropyl-β-D-thiogalactopyranoside (IPTG).
    436..1024    -  rep_origin     ori: high-copy-number ColE1/pMB1/pBR322/pUC origin of replication
   1195..2055    -  CDS            AmpR: β-lactamase; bla; confers resistance to ampicillin, carbenicillin, and related antibiotics
   2056..2160    -  promoter       AmpR promoter: bla
   2255..2290    +  CDS            rop (fragment): Rop protein, which maintains plasmids at low copy number; rop
   2392..2491    +  misc_feature   bom (fragment): basis of mobility region from pBR322
   2497..2654    -  CDS            lacZα (fragment): LacZα fragment of β-galactosidase; lacZ fragment
   2668..3708    +  CDS            ZNF639 (fragment): ZN639_HUMAN - Also known as ZASC1. Experimental evidence at protein level: Swiss-Prot protein existence level 1. Binds DNA and may function as a transcriptional repressor. From Homo sapiens (Human).
   3729..3749    +  CDS            capTEV™ (fragment): composite tag for in vivo biotinylation, TEV protease cleavage, and 6xHis tagging
   3763..3807    +  CDS            S-Tag: affinity and epitope tag derived from pancreatic ribonuclease A
   3898..4617    +  CDS            EGFP: the original enhanced GFP (Yang et al., 1996) mammalian codon-optimized
   4655..5240    +  misc_feature   IRES2: internal ribosome entry site (IRES) of the encephalomyocarditis virus (EMCV)
   5322..6125    +  CDS            NeoR/KanR: aminoglycoside phosphotransferase from Tn5; aph(3')-II (or nptII); confers resistance to neomycin, kanamycin, and G418 (Geneticin®)
   6969..7103    -  CDS            C8orf44 (fragment): CH044_HUMAN - Experimental evidence at transcript level: Swiss-Prot protein existence level 2. From Homo sapiens (Human).
>Addgene plasmid #112345 | pZNF639-donor | depositor full sequence | sequence record 211736 | Full Sequence
GACCTGCAGGCATGCAAGCTTGGCGTAATCATGGTCATAGCTGTTTCCTGTGTGAAATTGTTATCCGCTC
ACAATTCCACACAACATACGAGCCGGAAGCATAAAGTGTAAAGCCTGGGGTGCCTAATGAGTGAGCTAAC
TCACATTAATTGCGTTGCGCTCACTGCCCGCTTTCCAGTCGGGAAACCTGTCGTGCCAGCTGCATTAATG
AATCGGCCAACGCGCGGGGAGAGGCGGTTTGCGTATTGGGCGCTCTTCCGCTTCCTCGCTCACTGACTCG
CTGCGCTCGGTCGTTCGGCTGCGGCGAGCGGTATCAGCTCACTCAAAGGCGGTAATACGGTTATCCACAG
AATCAGGGGATAACGCAGGAAAGAACATGTGAGCAAAAGGCCAGCAAAAGGCCAGGAACCGTAAAAAGGC
CGCGTTGCTGGCGTTTTTCCATAGGCTCCGCCCCCCTGACGAGCATCACAAAAATCGACGCTCAAGTCAG
AGGTGGCGAAACCCGACAGGACTATAAAGATACCAGGCGTTTCCCCCTGGAAGCTCCCTCGTGCGCTCTC
CTGTTCCGACCCTGCCGCTTACCGGATACCTGTCCGCCTTTCTCCCTTCGGGAAGCGTGGCGCTTTCTCA
TAGCTCACGCTGTAGGTATCTCAGTTCGGTGTAGGTCGTTCGCTCCAAGCTGGGCTGTGTGCACGAACCC
CCCGTTCAGCCCGACCGCTGCGCCTTATCCGGTAACTATCGTCTTGAGTCCAACCCGGTAAGACACGACT
TATCGCCACTGGCAGCAGCCACTGGTAACAGGATTAGCAGAGCGAGGTATGTAGGCGGTGCTACAGAGTT
CTTGAAGTGGTGGCCTAACTACGGCTACACTAGAAGGACAGTATTTGGTATCTGCGCTCTGCTGAAGCCA
GTTACCTTCGGAAAAAGAGTTGGTAGCTCTTGATCCGGCAAACAAACCACCGCTGGTAGCGGTGGTTTTT
TTGTTTGCAAGCAGCAGATTACGCGCAGAAAAAAAGGATCTCAAGAAGATCCTTTGATCTTTTCTACGGG
GTCTGACGCTCAGTGGAACGAAAACTCACGTTAAGGGATTTTGGTCATGAGATTATCAAAAAGGATCTTC
ACCTAGATCCTTTTAAATTAAAAATGAAGTTTTAAATCAATCTAAAGTATATATGAGTAAACTTGGTCTG
ACAGTTACCAATGCTTAATCAGTGAGGCACCTATCTCAGCGATCTGTCTATTTCGTTCATCCATAGTTGC
CTGACTCCCCGTCGTGTAGATAACTACGATACGGGAGGGCTTACCATCTGGCCCCAGTGCTGCAATGATA
CCGCGAGACCCACGCTCACCGGCTCCAGATTTATCAGCAATAAACCAGCCAGCCGGAAGGGCCGAGCGCA
GAAGTGGTCCTGCAACTTTATCCGCCTCCATCCAGTCTATTAATTGTTGCCGGGAAGCTAGAGTAAGTAG
TTCGCCAGTTAATAGTTTGCGCAACGTTGTTGCCATTGCTACAGGCATCGTGGTGTCACGCTCGTCGTTT
GGTATGGCTTCATTCAGCTCCGGTTCCCAACGATCAAGGCGAGTTACATGATCCCCCATGTTGTGCAAAA
AAGCGGTTAGCTCCTTCGGTCCTCCGATCGTTGTCAGAAGTAAGTTGGCCGCAGTGTTATCACTCATGGT
TATGGCAGCACTGCATAATTCTCTTACTGTCATGCCATCCGTAAGATGCTTTTCTGTGACTGGTGAGTAC
TCAACCAAGTCATTCTGAGAATAGTGTATGCGGCGACCGAGTTGCTCTTGCCCGGCGTCAATACGGGATA
ATACCGCGCCACATAGCAGAACTTTAAAAGTGCTCATCATTGGAAAACGTTCTTCGGGGCGAAAACTCTC
AAGGATCTTACCGCTGTTGAGATCCAGTTCGATGTAACCCACTCGTGCACCCAACTGATCTTCAGCATCT
TTTACTTTCACCAGCGTTTCTGGGTGAGCAAAAACAGGAAGGCAAAATGCCGCAAAAAAGGGAATAAGGG
CGACACGGAAATGTTGAATACTCATACTCTTCCTTTTTCAATATTATTGAAGCATTTATCAGGGTTATTG
TCTCATGAGCGGATACATATTTGAATGTATTTAGAAAAATAAACAAATAGGGGTTCCGCGCACATTTCCC
CGAAAAGTGCCACCTGACGTCTAAGAAACCATTATTATCATGACATTAACCTATAAAAATAGGCGTATCA
CGAGGCCCTTTCGTCTCGCGCGTTTCGGTGATGACGGTGAAAACCTCTGACACATGCAGCTCCCGGAGAC
GGTCACAGCTTGTCTGTAAGCGGATGCCGGGAGCAGACAAGCCCGTCAGGGCGCGTCAGCGGGTGTTGGC
GGGTGTCGGGGCTGGCTTAACTATGCGGCATCAGAGCAGATTGTACTGAGAGTGCACCATATGCGGTGTG
AAATACCGCACAGATGCGTAAGGAGAAAATACCGCATCAGGCGCCATTCGCCATTCAGGCTGCGCAACTG
TTGGGAAGGGCGATCGGTGCGGGCCTCTTCGCTATTACGCCAGCTGGCGAAAGGGGGATGTGCTGCAAGG
CGATTAAGTTGGGTAACGCCAGGGTTTTCCCAGTCACGACGTTGTAAAACGACGGCCAGTGAATTCGAGC
TCGGTACCCAATTGCTGTAGAAGTGCATGCGATTTCTGAGGATTATGATATAGAGACAGAAAACAATTCC
TCTGAGAGTCTCCAAGACCAAACTGATGAAGAACCGCCAGCTAAACTTTGTAAAATTCTTGACAAGAGCC
AAGCTTTGAATGTGACTGCCCAGCAGAAATGGCCTTTACTGAGAGCTAATAGCAGTGGCCTCTATAAATG
TGAACTTTGTGAGTTTAACAGCAAATATTTTTCTGACTTAAAGCAGCATATGATCCTGAAGCATAAACGT
ACTGATTCAAATGTGTGTCGAGTATGCAAGGAAAGTTTCTCTACCAATATGCTTCTGATAGAACATGCCA
AACTGCATGAAGAGGATCCCTACATTTGTAAATACTGTGATTATAAGACAGTAATTTTTGAGAACCTCAG
CCAGCACATTGCAGACACCCATTTTAGTGATCACCTCTATTGGTGTGAACAGTGTGATGTACAGTTCTCC
TCAAGCAGTGAACTCTACCTACATTTCCAGGAGCACAGCTGTGATGAACAGTACTTGTGTCAGTTCTGTG
AACATGAAACTAATGATCCAGAAGACTTGCATAGCCATGTGGTAAATGAGCATGCATGTAAATTAATAGA
GTTAAGTGATAAGTATAACAATGGTGAACATGGACAGTATAGCCTCTTAAGCAAAATTACCTTTGACAAA
TGTAAAAACTTCTTTGTATGTCAAGTATGTGGTTTTCGGAGTAGACTTCACACAAATGTTAACAGGCATG
TTGCTATTGAACATACAAAAATTTTTCCTCATGTTTGTGATGACTGTGGGAAAGGCTTTTCAAGTATGCT
AGAATATTGCAAGCATTTAAATTCACATTTATCTGAAGGGATTTATTTATGTCAATATTGTGAATATTCA
ACAGGACAAATTGAAGATCTTAAAATTCATCTAGATTTCAAGCATTCAGCTGACTTGCCTCATAAATGTA
GTGACTGCTTGATGAGGTTTGGAAATGAAAGGGAATTAATAAGTCACCTTCCAGTCCATGAGACAACTGG
GATTCCAACTACTGCAAGCGAGAATCTTTATTTTCAGGGCGCCGCCAAATTCAAAGAAACCGCTGCTGCT
AAATTCGAACGCCAGCACATGGACAGCGGAGGTGGAGGTTCGAGCGGTCCCTCGGGTTCGTCGAGCCTGG
AAGTTCTGTTCCAGGGGCCCCTGTCGTCGAGCGGTCCCTCGGGTTCGATGGTGAGCAAAGGCGAGGAGCT
GTTCACCGGGGTGGTGCCCATCCTGGTCGAGCTGGACGGCGACGTAAACGGCCACAAGTTCAGCGTGTCC
GGCGAGGGCGAGGGCGATGCCACCTACGGCAAGCTGACCCTGAAGTTCATCTGCACCACCGGCAAGCTGC
CCGTGCCCTGGCCCACCCTCGTGACCACCCTGACCTACGGCGTGCAGTGCTTCAGCCGCTACCCCGACCA
CATGAAGCAGCACGACTTCTTCAAGTCCGCCATGCCCGAAGGCTACGTCCAGGAGCGCACCATCTTCTTC
AAGGACGACGGCAACTACAAGACCCGCGCCGAGGTGAAGTTCGAGGGCGACACCCTGGTGAACCGCATCG
AGCTGAAGGGCATCGACTTCAAGGAGGACGGCAACATCCTGGGGCACAAGCTGGAGTACAACTACAACAG
CCACAACGTCTATATCATGGCCGACAAGCAGAAGAACGGCATCAAGGTGAACTTCAAGATCCGCCACAAC
ATCGAGGACGGCAGCGTGCAGCTCGCCGACCACTACCAGCAGAACACCCCCATCGGCGACGGCCCCGTGC
TGCTGCCCGACAACCACTACCTGAGCACCCAGTCCGCCCTGAGCAAAGACCCCAACGAGAAGCGCGATCA
CATGGTCCTTAAGGAGTTCGTGACCGCCGCCGGGATCACTCTCGGCATGGACGAGCTGTACAAGTAATGA
TCTAGAGTCGAGTTAATTAAGAATTCCGCCCCCCCCCCTCTCCCTCCCCCCCCCTAACGTTACTGGCCGA
AGCCGCTTGGAATAAGGCCGGTGTGCGTTTGTCTATATGTTATTTTCCACCATATTGCCGTCTTTTGGCA
ATGTGAGGGCCCGGAAACCTGGCCCTGTCTTCTTGACGAGCATTCCTAGGGGTCTTTCCCCTCTCGCCAA
AGGAATGCAGGGTCTGTTGAATGTCGTGAAGGAAGCAGTTCCTCTGGAAGCTTCTTGAAGACAAACAACG
TCTGTAGCGACCCTTTGCAGGCAGCGGAACCCCCCACCTGGCGACAGGTGCCTCTGCGGCCAAAAGCCAC
GTGTATAAGATACACCTGCAAAGGCGGCACAACCCCAGTGCCACGTTGTGAGTTGGATAGTTGTGGAAAG
AGTCAAATGGCTCTCCTCAAGCGTATTCAACAAGGGGCTGAAGGATGCCCAGAAGGTACCCCATTGTATG
GGATCTGATCTGGGGCCTCGGTGCACATGCTTTACATGTGTTTAGTCGAGGTTAAAAAAACGTCTAGGCC
CCCCGAACCACGGGGACGTGGTTTTCCTTTGAAAAACACGATGATAATATGGCCACAACCTGTTACATTG
CACAAGATAAAAATATATCATCACGAACAGTAAAACTGTCTGCTTACATAAACAGTAATACAAGGGGTGT
TATGGGATCGGCCATTGAACAAGATGGATTGCACGCAGGTTCTCCGGCCGCTTGGGTGGAGAGGCTATTC
GGCTATGACTGGGCACAACAGACAATCGGCTGCTCTGATGCCGCCGTGTTCCGGCTGTCAGCGCAGGGGC
GCCCGGTTCTTTTTGTCAAGACCGACCTGTCCGGTGCCCTGAATGAACTGCAGGACGAGGCAGCGCGGCT
ATCGTGGCTGGCCACGACGGGCGTTCCTTGCGCAGCTGTGCTCGACGTTGTCACTGAAGCGGGAAGGGAC
TGGCTGCTATTGGGCGAAGTGCCGGGGCAGGATCTCCTGTCATCTCACCTTGCTCCTGCCGAGAAAGTAT
CCATCATGGCTGATGCAATGCGGCGGCTGCATACGCTTGATCCGGCTACCTGCCCATTCGACCACCAAGC
GAAACATCGCATCGAGCGAGCACGTACTCGGATGGAAGCCGGTCTTGTCGATCAGGATGATCTGGACGAA
GAGCATCAGGGGCTCGCGCCAGCCGAACTGTTCGCCAGGCTCAAGGCGCGCATGCCCGACGGCGAGGATC
TCGTCGTGACCCATGGCGATGCCTGCTTGCCGAATATCATGGTGGAAAATGGCCGCTTTTCTGGATTCAT
CGACTGTGGCCGGCTGGGTGTGGCGGACCGCTATCAGGACATAGCGTTGGCTACCCGTGATATTGCTGAA
GAGCTTGGCGGCGAATGGGCTGACCGCTTCCTCGTGCTTTACGGTATCGCCGCTCCCGATTCGCAGCGCA
TCGCCTTCTATCGCCTTCTTGACGAGTTCTTCTGAGTCTGATTATTCTCTTTAACTTACAGAATGTTAGT
TTAAAATAATAAATTCATCCTTTTTTTGGAGATGATTAAATGGATGATTGTAAACACAACTTATGAAATC
TGCCTTTAACAAGTAACTTTTTTAAATTATAAAATTTTATTGGCATTGCTCCATTTTCTGTATATAAATA
TATCTTTAATGTGGTATTTTCAATTGCGTGATAGTTTGTAGTTTCAACCACTCTTGGTGACTGTCATCCT
GTTTCTTCCATATTCTCTGATTTCATGAATTGAAAAGAAACAAATGTATTGAAGAAGTGAGCTACAGTTT
TCCTTCCTTAACCATGGGTGCTAGTAACTTTTTAAAACTCAAGACAAGATTAGTTTTTTATGTGTGAAGT
CATTAAATTATTACACGACCAGAACTAAAATGCAATATACAGTTAAGTCCACGGATACTCCCATTAATGA
GAAATAACACTAGGAAGCCACTATTACAGGAAGAAAAGATTTGGTTTTCATGGCAGTCTGTTTTTTTAAA
AAAAAATTTTTGAGCCACTATCTATTGTTGAATATTTTAAGATGGGATGAGGGAGGAACTAATAAGGGCT
TACACAATAAAAAATAACTATATCATAACTCATTCATAACTTGATGTTTCATTTTCTGTTGAGGAACCAT
AAATTCATTCACAGACTTAATATTTTTTTCTTAGAGATGGTCTCGTTCTGTTGTCCAGGATGGAGTGCAG
TGGTTGATCATAGCTCCCGGGCTGTAGTCTCCCAGGCTCGAGCAATCCTCCCACTTCACCCTCCTGCATA
GCTAGGACTACAGGCATGTGGCACCATGCCCGCTAAGTTTTTAAATTTCTTGTAGAGATGAGATCTCGCT
ATGTTGCCCAGGCCAGTCTCAAACTCCTGGACTCAAGCAATCCTCCCACCTTGGCCTTCCAAATCACTGG
GATTATAGGCATGAGCCATTATGCCTGACTCTTGCCCAAATTTCTGATGTCAAA
