LOCUS       Exported 7124 bp ds-DNA circular SYN 13-MAY-2021
DEFINITION  CRISPR donor plasmid to tag human transcription factor ZNF639 with
            GFP.
ACCESSION   .
VERSION     .
KEYWORDS    pZNF639-donor
SOURCE      synthetic DNA construct
  ORGANISM  synthetic DNA construct
REFERENCE   1 (bases 1 to 7124)
  TITLE     White lab ENCODE plasmids to tag human transcription factors with
            GFP
REFERENCE   2 (bases 1 to 7124)
  AUTHORS   .
  TITLE     Direct Submission
  JOURNAL   Exported May 13, 2021 from SnapGene Server 1.1.58
            http://www.snapgene.com
FEATURES             Location/Qualifiers
     source          1..7124
                     /organism="synthetic DNA construct"
                     /mol_type="other DNA"
     primer_bind     complement(34..50)
                     /label=M13 rev
                     /note="common sequencing primer, one of multiple similar
                     variants"
     primer_bind     complement(34..50)
                     /label=M13 Reverse
                     /note="In lacZ gene. Also called M13-rev"
     primer_bind     complement(47..69)
                     /label=M13/pUC Reverse
                     /note="In lacZ gene"
     protein_bind    58..74
                     /label=lac operator
                     /bound_moiety="lac repressor encoded by lacI"
                     /note="The lac repressor binds to the lac operator to
                     inhibit transcription in E. coli. This inhibition can be
                     relieved by adding lactose or
                     isopropyl-beta-D-thiogalactopyranoside (IPTG)."
     promoter        complement(82..112)
                     /label=lac promoter
                     /note="promoter for the E. coli lac operon"
     protein_bind    127..148
                     /label=CAP binding site
                     /bound_moiety="E. coli catabolite activator protein"
                     /note="CAP binding activates transcription in the presence
                     of cAMP."
     primer_bind     complement(265..282)
                     /label=L4440
                     /note="L4440 vector, forward primer"
     rep_origin      complement(436..1024)
                     /direction=LEFT
                     /label=ori
                     /note="high-copy-number ColE1/pMB1/pBR322/pUC origin of
                     replication"
     primer_bind     complement(516..535)
                     /label=pBR322ori-F
                     /note="pBR322 origin, forward primer"
     CDS             complement(1195..2055)
                     /codon_start=1
                     /gene="bla"
                     /product="beta-lactamase"
                     /label=AmpR
                     /note="confers resistance to ampicillin, carbenicillin, and
                     related antibiotics"
                     /translation="MSIQHFRVALIPFFAAFCLPVFAHPETLVKVKDAEDQLGARVGYI
                     ELDLNSGKILESFRPEERFPMMSTFKVLLCGAVLSRIDAGQEQLGRRIHYSQNDLVEYS
                     PVTEKHLTDGMTVRELCSAAITMSDNTAANLLLTTIGGPKELTAFLHNMGDHVTRLDRW
                     EPELNEAIPNDERDTTMPVAMATTLRKLLTGELLTLASRQQLIDWMEADKVAGPLLRSA
                     LPAGWFIADKSGAGERGSRGIIAALGPDGKPSRIVVIYTTGSQATMDERNRQIAEIGAS
                     LIKHW"
     primer_bind     1818..1837
                     /label=Amp-R
                     /note="Ampicillin resistance gene, reverse primer"
     promoter        complement(2056..2160)
                     /gene="bla"
                     /label=AmpR promoter
     primer_bind     2228..2246
                     /label=pBRforEco
                     /note="pBR322 vectors, upsteam of EcoRI site, forward
                     primer"
     primer_bind     complement(2284..2306)
                     /label=pGEX 3'
                     /note="pGEX vectors, reverse primer"
     primer_bind     2406..2425
                     /label=pRS-marker
                     /note="pRS vectors, use to sequence yeast selectable
                     marker"
     primer_bind     2619..2641
                     /label=M13/pUC Forward
                     /note="In lacZ gene"
     primer_bind     2633..2650
                     /label=M13 Forward
                     /note="In lacZ gene. Also called M13-F20 or M13 (-21)
                     Forward"
     primer_bind     2634..2650
                     /label=M13 fwd
                     /note="common sequencing primer, one of multiple similar
                     variants"
     CDS             3730..3750
                     /codon_start=1
                     /product="tobacco etch virus (TEV) protease recognition and
                     cleavage site"
                     /label=TEV site
                     /translation="ENLYFQG"
     CDS             3763..3807
                     /codon_start=1
                     /product="affinity and epitope tag derived from pancreatic
                     ribonuclease A"
                     /label=S-Tag
                     /translation="KETAAAKFERQHMDS"
     CDS             3847..3870
                     /codon_start=1
                     /product="recognition and cleavage site for human
                     rhinovirus 3C and PreScission proteases"
                     /label=HRV 3C site
                     /translation="LEVLFQGP"
     CDS             3898..4617
                     /codon_start=1
                     /product="the original enhanced GFP (Yang et al., 1996)"
                     /label=EGFP
                     /note="mammalian codon-optimized"
                     /translation="MVSKGEELFTGVVPILVELDGDVNGHKFSVSGEGEGDATYGKLTL
                     KFICTTGKLPVPWPTLVTTLTYGVQCFSRYPDHMKQHDFFKSAMPEGYVQERTIFFKDD
                     GNYKTRAEVKFEGDTLVNRIELKGIDFKEDGNILGHKLEYNYNSHNVYIMADKQKNGIK
                     VNFKIRHNIEDGSVQLADHYQQNTPIGDGPVLLPDNHYLSTQSALSKDPNEKRDHMVLK
                     EFVTAAGITLGMDELYK"
     primer_bind     complement(3943..3964)
                     /label=EGFP-N
                     /note="EGFP, reverse primer"
     primer_bind     complement(4204..4223)
                     /label=EXFP-R
                     /note="For distinguishing EGFP variants, reverse primer"
     misc_feature    4655..5240
                     /label=IRES2
                     /note="internal ribosome entry site (IRES) of the
                     encephalomyocarditis virus (EMCV)"
     primer_bind     complement(4821..4838)
                     /label=IRES reverse
                     /note="IRES internal ribosome entry site, reverse primer.
                     Also called pCDH-rev"
     primer_bind     5048..5067
                     /label=IRES-F
                     /note="IRES internal ribosome entry site, forward primer"
     CDS             5322..6125
                     /codon_start=1
                     /gene="aph(3')-II (or nptII)"
                     /product="aminoglycoside phosphotransferase from Tn5"
                     /label=NeoR/KanR
                     /note="confers resistance to neomycin, kanamycin, and G418
                     (Geneticin(R))"
                     /translation="MGSAIEQDGLHAGSPAAWVERLFGYDWAQQTIGCSDAAVFRLSAQ
                     GRPVLFVKTDLSGALNELQDEAARLSWLATTGVPCAAVLDVVTEAGRDWLLLGEVPGQD
                     LLSSHLAPAEKVSIMADAMRRLHTLDPATCPFDHQAKHRIERARTRMEAGLVDQDDLDE
                     EHQGLAPAELFARLKARMPDGEDLVVTHGDACLPNIMVENGRFSGFIDCGRLGVADRYQ
                     DIALATRDIAEELGGEWADRFLVLYGIAAPDSQRIAFYRLLDEFF"
     primer_bind     complement(5385..5404)
                     /label=Neo-R
                     /note="Neomycin resistance gene, reverse primer"
     primer_bind     5995..6014
                     /label=Neo-F
                     /note="Neomycin resistance gene, forward primer"
ORIGIN
        1 gacctgcagg catgcaagct tggcgtaatc atggtcatag ctgtttcctg tgtgaaattg
       61 ttatccgctc acaattccac acaacatacg agccggaagc ataaagtgta aagcctgggg
      121 tgcctaatga gtgagctaac tcacattaat tgcgttgcgc tcactgcccg ctttccagtc
      181 gggaaacctg tcgtgccagc tgcattaatg aatcggccaa cgcgcgggga gaggcggttt
      241 gcgtattggg cgctcttccg cttcctcgct cactgactcg ctgcgctcgg tcgttcggct
      301 gcggcgagcg gtatcagctc actcaaaggc ggtaatacgg ttatccacag aatcagggga
      361 taacgcagga aagaacatgt gagcaaaagg ccagcaaaag gccaggaacc gtaaaaaggc
      421 cgcgttgctg gcgtttttcc ataggctccg cccccctgac gagcatcaca aaaatcgacg
      481 ctcaagtcag aggtggcgaa acccgacagg actataaaga taccaggcgt ttccccctgg
      541 aagctccctc gtgcgctctc ctgttccgac cctgccgctt accggatacc tgtccgcctt
      601 tctcccttcg ggaagcgtgg cgctttctca tagctcacgc tgtaggtatc tcagttcggt
      661 gtaggtcgtt cgctccaagc tgggctgtgt gcacgaaccc cccgttcagc ccgaccgctg
      721 cgccttatcc ggtaactatc gtcttgagtc caacccggta agacacgact tatcgccact
      781 ggcagcagcc actggtaaca ggattagcag agcgaggtat gtaggcggtg ctacagagtt
      841 cttgaagtgg tggcctaact acggctacac tagaagaaca gtatttggta tctgcgctct
      901 gctgaagcca gttaccttcg gaaaaagagt tggtagctct tgatccggca aacaaaccac
      961 cgctggtagc ggtggttttt ttgtttgcaa gcagcagatt acgcgcagaa aaaaaggatc
     1021 tcaagaagat cctttgatct tttctacggg gtctgacgct cagtggaacg aaaactcacg
     1081 ttaagggatt ttggtcatga gattatcaaa aaggatcttc acctagatcc ttttaaatta
     1141 aaaatgaagt tttaaatcaa tctaaagtat atatgagtaa acttggtctg acagttacca
     1201 atgcttaatc agtgaggcac ctatctcagc gatctgtcta tttcgttcat ccatagttgc
     1261 ctgactcccc gtcgtgtaga taactacgat acgggagggc ttaccatctg gccccagtgc
     1321 tgcaatgata ccgcgagacc cacgctcacc ggctccagat ttatcagcaa taaaccagcc
     1381 agccggaagg gccgagcgca gaagtggtcc tgcaacttta tccgcctcca tccagtctat
     1441 taattgttgc cgggaagcta gagtaagtag ttcgccagtt aatagtttgc gcaacgttgt
     1501 tgccattgct acaggcatcg tggtgtcacg ctcgtcgttt ggtatggctt cattcagctc
     1561 cggttcccaa cgatcaaggc gagttacatg atcccccatg ttgtgcaaaa aagcggttag
     1621 ctccttcggt cctccgatcg ttgtcagaag taagttggcc gcagtgttat cactcatggt
     1681 tatggcagca ctgcataatt ctcttactgt catgccatcc gtaagatgct tttctgtgac
     1741 tggtgagtac tcaaccaagt cattctgaga atagtgtatg cggcgaccga gttgctcttg
     1801 cccggcgtca atacgggata ataccgcgcc acatagcaga actttaaaag tgctcatcat
     1861 tggaaaacgt tcttcggggc gaaaactctc aaggatctta ccgctgttga gatccagttc
     1921 gatgtaaccc actcgtgcac ccaactgatc ttcagcatct tttactttca ccagcgtttc
     1981 tgggtgagca aaaacaggaa ggcaaaatgc cgcaaaaaag ggaataaggg cgacacggaa
     2041 atgttgaata ctcatactct tcctttttca atattattga agcatttatc agggttattg
     2101 tctcatgagc ggatacatat ttgaatgtat ttagaaaaat aaacaaatag gggttccgcg
     2161 cacatttccc cgaaaagtgc cacctgacgt ctaagaaacc attattatca tgacattaac
     2221 ctataaaaat aggcgtatca cgaggccctt tcgtctcgcg cgtttcggtg atgacggtga
     2281 aaacctctga cacatgcagc tcccggagac ggtcacagct tgtctgtaag cggatgccgg
     2341 gagcagacaa gcccgtcagg gcgcgtcagc gggtgttggc gggtgtcggg gctggcttaa
     2401 ctatgcggca tcagagcaga ttgtactgag agtgcaccat atgcggtgtg aaataccgca
     2461 cagatgcgta aggagaaaat accgcatcag gcgccattcg ccattcaggc tgcgcaactg
     2521 ttgggaaggg cgatcggtgc gggcctcttc gctattacgc cagctggcga aagggggatg
     2581 tgctgcaagg cgattaagtt gggtaacgcc agggttttcc cagtcacgac gttgtaaaac
     2641 gacggccagt gaattcgagc tcggtaccca attgctgtag aagtgcatgc gatttctgag
     2701 gattatgata tagagacaga aaacaattcc tctgagagtc tccaagacca aactgatgaa
     2761 gaaccgccag ctaaactttg taaaattctt gacaagagcc aagctttgaa tgtgactgcc
     2821 cagcagaaat ggcctttact gagagctaat agcagtggcc tctataaatg tgaactttgt
     2881 gagtttaaca gcaaatattt ttctgactta aagcagcata tgatcctgaa gcataaacgt
     2941 actgattcaa atgtgtgtcg agtatgcaag gaaagtttct ctaccaatat gcttctgata
     3001 gaacatgcca aactgcatga agaggatccc tacatttgta aatactgtga ttataagaca
     3061 gtaatttttg agaacctcag ccagcacatt gcagacaccc attttagtga tcacctctat
     3121 tggtgtgaac agtgtgatgt acagttctcc tcaagcagtg aactctacct acatttccag
     3181 gagcacagct gtgatgaaca gtacttgtgt cagttctgtg aacatgaaac taatgatcca
     3241 gaagacttgc atagccatgt ggtaaatgag catgcatgta aattaataga gttaagtgat
     3301 aagtataaca atggtgaaca tggacagtat agcctcttaa gcaaaattac ctttgacaaa
     3361 tgtaaaaact tctttgtatg tcaagtatgt ggttttcgga gtagacttca cacaaatgtt
     3421 aacaggcatg ttgctattga acatacaaaa atttttcctc atgtttgtga tgactgtggg
     3481 aaaggctttt caagtatgct agaatattgc aagcatttaa attcacattt atctgaaggg
     3541 atttatttat gtcaatattg tgaatattca acaggacaaa ttgaagatct taaaattcat
     3601 ctagatttca agcattcagc tgacttgcct cataaatgta gtgactgctt gatgaggttt
     3661 ggaaatgaaa gggaattaat aagtcacctt ccagtccatg agacaactgg gattccaact
     3721 actgcaagcg agaatcttta ttttcagggc gccgccaaat tcaaagaaac cgctgctgct
     3781 aaattcgaac gccagcacat ggacagcgga ggtggaggtt cgagcggtcc ctcgggttcg
     3841 tcgagcctgg aagttctgtt ccaggggccc ctgtcgtcga gcggtccctc gggttcgatg
     3901 gtgagcaaag gcgaggagct gttcaccggg gtggtgccca tcctggtcga gctggacggc
     3961 gacgtaaacg gccacaagtt cagcgtgtcc ggcgagggcg agggcgatgc cacctacggc
     4021 aagctgaccc tgaagttcat ctgcaccacc ggcaagctgc ccgtgccctg gcccaccctc
     4081 gtgaccaccc tgacctacgg cgtgcagtgc ttcagccgct accccgacca catgaagcag
     4141 cacgacttct tcaagtccgc catgcccgaa ggctacgtcc aggagcgcac catcttcttc
     4201 aaggacgacg gcaactacaa gacccgcgcc gaggtgaagt tcgagggcga caccctggtg
     4261 aaccgcatcg agctgaaggg catcgacttc aaggaggacg gcaacatcct ggggcacaag
     4321 ctggagtaca actacaacag ccacaacgtc tatatcatgg ccgacaagca gaagaacggc
     4381 atcaaggtga acttcaagat ccgccacaac atcgaggacg gcagcgtgca gctcgccgac
     4441 cactaccagc agaacacccc catcggcgac ggccccgtgc tgctgcccga caaccactac
     4501 ctgagcaccc agtccgccct gagcaaagac cccaacgaga agcgcgatca catggtcctt
     4561 aaggagttcg tgaccgccgc cgggatcact ctcggcatgg acgagctgta caagtaatga
     4621 tctagagtcg agttaattaa gaattccgcc cccccccctc tccctccccc cccctaacgt
     4681 tactggccga agccgcttgg aataaggccg gtgtgcgttt gtctatatgt tattttccac
     4741 catattgccg tcttttggca atgtgagggc ccggaaacct ggccctgtct tcttgacgag
     4801 cattcctagg ggtctttccc ctctcgccaa aggaatgcag ggtctgttga atgtcgtgaa
     4861 ggaagcagtt cctctggaag cttcttgaag acaaacaacg tctgtagcga ccctttgcag
     4921 gcagcggaac cccccacctg gcgacaggtg cctctgcggc caaaagccac gtgtataaga
     4981 tacacctgca aaggcggcac aaccccagtg ccacgttgtg agttggatag ttgtggaaag
     5041 agtcaaatgg ctctcctcaa gcgtattcaa caaggggctg aaggatgccc agaaggtacc
     5101 ccattgtatg ggatctgatc tggggcctcg gtgcacatgc tttacatgtg tttagtcgag
     5161 gttaaaaaaa cgtctaggcc ccccgaacca cggggacgtg gttttccttt gaaaaacacg
     5221 atgataatat ggccacaacc tgttacattg cacaagataa aaatatatca tcacgaacag
     5281 taaaactgtc tgcttacata aacagtaata caaggggtgt tatgggatcg gccattgaac
     5341 aagatggatt gcacgcaggt tctccggccg cttgggtgga gaggctattc ggctatgact
     5401 gggcacaaca gacaatcggc tgctctgatg ccgccgtgtt ccggctgtca gcgcaggggc
     5461 gcccggttct ttttgtcaag accgacctgt ccggtgccct gaatgaactg caggacgagg
     5521 cagcgcggct atcgtggctg gccacgacgg gcgttccttg cgcagctgtg ctcgacgttg
     5581 tcactgaagc gggaagggac tggctgctat tgggcgaagt gccggggcag gatctcctgt
     5641 catctcacct tgctcctgcc gagaaagtat ccatcatggc tgatgcaatg cggcggctgc
     5701 atacgcttga tccggctacc tgcccattcg accaccaagc gaaacatcgc atcgagcgag
     5761 cacgtactcg gatggaagcc ggtcttgtcg atcaggatga tctggacgaa gagcatcagg
     5821 ggctcgcgcc agccgaactg ttcgccaggc tcaaggcgcg catgcccgac ggcgaggatc
     5881 tcgtcgtgac ccatggcgat gcctgcttgc cgaatatcat ggtggaaaat ggccgctttt
     5941 ctggattcat cgactgtggc cggctgggtg tggcggaccg ctatcaggac atagcgttgg
     6001 ctacccgtga tattgctgaa gagcttggcg gcgaatgggc tgaccgcttc ctcgtgcttt
     6061 acggtatcgc cgctcccgat tcgcagcgca tcgccttcta tcgccttctt gacgagttct
     6121 tctgagtctg attattctct ttaacttaca gaatgttagt ttaaaataat aaattcatcc
     6181 tttttttgga gatgattaaa tggatgattg taaacacaac ttatgaaatc tgcctttaac
     6241 aagtaacttt tttaaattat aaaattttat tggcattgct ccattttctg tatataaata
     6301 tatctttaat gtggtatttt caattgcgtg atagtttgta gtttcaacca ctcttggtga
     6361 ctgtcatcct gtttcttcca tattctctga tttcatgaat tgaaaagaaa caaatgtatt
     6421 gaagaagtga gctacagttt tccttcctta accatgggtg ctagtaactt tttaaaactc
     6481 aagacaagat tagtttttta tgtgtgaagt cattaaatta ttacacgacc agaactaaaa
     6541 tgcaatatac agttaagtcc acggatactc ccattaatga gaaataacac taggaagcca
     6601 ctattacagg aagaaaagat ttggttttca tggcagtctg tttttttaaa aaaaaatttt
     6661 tgagccacta tctattgttg aatattttaa gatgggatga gggaggaact aataagggct
     6721 tacacaataa aaaataacta tatcataact cattcataac ttgatgtttc attttctgtt
     6781 gaggaaccat aaattcattc acagacttaa tatttttttc ttagagatgg tctcgttctg
     6841 ttgtccagga tggagtgcag tggttgatca tagctcccgg gctgtagtct cccaggctcg
     6901 agcaatcctc ccacttcacc ctcctgcata gctaggacta caggcatgtg gcaccatgcc
     6961 cgctaagttt ttaaatttct tgtagagatg agatctcgct atgttgccca ggccagtctc
     7021 aaactcctgg actcaagcaa tcctcccacc ttggccttcc aaatcactgg gattataggc
     7081 atgagccatt atgcctgact cttgcccaaa tttctgatgt caaa
//
